Addgene plasmid #43044: I-CCAC
Depositing lab: Chad Cowan & Kiran Musunuru. Depositing organization: Harvard University. Publication: A TALEN Genome-Editing System for Generating Human Stem Cell-Based Disease Models. Ding Q, Lee YK, Schaefer EA, Peters DT, Veres A, Kim K, Kuperwasser N, Motola DL, Meissner TB, Hendriks WT, Trevisan M, Gupta RM, Moisan A, Banks E, Friesen M, Schinzel RT, Xia F, Tang A, Xia Y, Figueroa E, Wann A, Ahfeldt T, Daheron L, Zhang F, Rubin LL, Peng LF, Chung RT, Musunuru K, Cowan CA. Cell Stem Cell. 2012 Dec 12. pii: S1934-5909(12)00645-5. doi: 10.1016/j.stem.2012.11.011. PubMed 23246482.
Backbone
  Vector backbone: pCRII-TOPO
  Backbone manufacturer: Invitrogen
  Backbone size w/o insert (bp): 3973
  Vector type: Bacterial Cloning
Growth in bacteria
  Bacterial resistance: Ampicillin and Kanamycin, 100 & 50 μg/mL
  Growth temperature: 37°C
  Growth strain: Top10
  Copy number: High Copy
Gene/Insert
  Gene/Insert name: I-CCAC
  Species: Synthetic
  Insert size (bp): 424
  Cloning method: TOPO Cloning
  Sequencing primers: 5′ T7; 3′ M13-rev
Terms and licenses: Academic/Nonprofit Terms; Industry Terms: Not Available to Industry
How to cite: I-CCAC was a gift from Chad Cowan & Kiran Musunuru (Addgene plasmid # 43044 ; http://n2t.net/addgene:43044 ; RRID:Addgene_43044)
