[The description below was written by a language model from this plasmid's Addgene catalogue record.]
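Description:
I-CCAC is a bacterial cloning plasmid built on the commercial pCRII-TOPO backbone (about 4 kb without insert), carrying a 424 bp synthetic insert introduced by TOPO cloning. It is a high-copy plasmid maintained in E. coli and is selectable with both ampicillin and kanamycin, consistent with the dual resistance markers of the pCRII-TOPO vector. The insert sits in the TOPO cloning site and can be sequenced with the T7 primer from the 5′ side and the M13 reverse primer from the 3′ side. The vector type is listed only as bacterial cloning, and the record describes no mammalian promoter, reporter or expression cassette, so the plasmid serves as a storage and source vector for the insert rather than as an expression construct.

The record does not spell out what the insert encodes beyond its name and synthetic origin. However, the plasmid was deposited with a publication describing a TALEN genome-editing system for generating human stem cell-based disease models. In that context, the name and size suggest a pre-assembled module of four TAL effector repeats specifying the bases C-C-A-C. The "I" prefix may designate the module's position in an ordered assembly series. This interpretation is an inference from the name, the insert length and the associated publication, not something stated in the catalogue fields. If it is correct, the plasmid would be one member of a library of multimer building blocks that are combined with others into a full-length TALE DNA-binding array, which is then fused to a nuclease domain in a separate expression vector. No feature table was provided, so the internal organisation of the insert and any flanking assembly sites cannot be described.
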