>Addgene plasmid #43044 | I-CCAC | depositor partial sequence | sequence record 58309 | I-CCAC sequence 424 bps
CGTCTCCTGACCCCAGAGCAGGTCGTGGCGATCGCAAGCCACGACGGAGGAAAGCAAGCCTTGGAAACAG
TACAGAGGCTGTTGCCTGTGCTGTGCCAAGCGCACGGACTCACCCCAGAGCAGGTCGTGGCGATCGCAAG
CCACGACGGAGGAAAGCAAGCCTTGGAAACAGTACAGAGGCTGTTGCCTGTGCTGTGCCAAGCGCACGGC
CTCACCCCAGAGCAGGTCGTGGCAATCGCCTCCAACATTGGCGGGAAACAGGCACTCGAGACTGTCCAGC
GCCTGCTTCCCGTGCTGTGCCAAGCGCACGGATTAACCCCAGAGCAGGTCGTGGCGATCGCAAGCCACGA
CGGAGGAAAGCAAGCCTTGGAAACAGTACAGAGGCTGTTGCCTGTGCTGTGCCAAGCGCACGGCTTAAGA
GACG
