>Addgene plasmid #43044 | I-CCAC | addgene partial sequence | sequence record 59916 | M13-F20 5'-TGTAAAACGACGGCCAGT-3'
CTATAGGGCGAATTGGGCCCTCTAGATGCATGCTCGAGCGGCCGCCAGTGTGATGGATATCTGCAGAATT
CGCCCTTATATAGATGCCGTCCTAGCGCGTCTCCTGACCCCAGAGCAGGTCGTGGCGATCGCAAGCCACG
ACGGAGGAAAGCAAGCCTTGGAAACAGTACAGAGGCTGTTGCCTGTGCTGTGCCAAGCGCACGGACTCAC
CCCAGAGCAGGTCGTGGCGATCGCAAGCCACGACGGAGGAAAGCAAGCCTTGGAAACAGTACAGAGGCTG
TTGCCTGTGCTGTGCCAAGCGCACGGCCTCACCCCAGAGCAGGTCGTGGCAATCGCCTCCAACATTGGCG
GGAAACAGGCACTCGAGACTGTCCAGCGCCTGCTTCCCGTGCTGTGCCAAGCGCACGGATTAACCCCAGA
GCAGGTCGTGGCGATCGCAAGCCACGACGGAGGAAAGCAAGCCTTGGAAACAGTACAGAGGCTGTTGCCT
GTGCTGTGCCAAGCGCACGGCTTAAGAGACGTGGGCACAGGAAAGATACTTAAGGGCGAATTCCAGCACA
CTGGCGGCCGTTACTAGTGGATCCGAGCTCGGTACCAAGCTTGATGCATAGCTTGAGTATTCTATAGTGT
CACCTAAATAGCTTGGCGTAATCATGGTCATAGCTGTTTCCTGTGTGAAATTGTTATCCGCTCACAATTC
CACACAACATACGAGCCGGAAGCATAAAGTGTAAAGCCTGGGGTGCCTAATGAGTGAGCTAACTCACATT
AATTGCGTTGCGCTCACTGCCCGCTTTCCAGTCGGGAAACCTGTCGTGCCAGCTGCATTAATGAATCGGC
CAACGCGCGGGGAGAGGCGGTTTGCGTATTGGGCGCTCTTCCGCTTCCTCG
